>Addgene plasmid #217661 | pDEST17-LAP3 | addgene full sequence | sequence record 451135 | Addgene NGS Result
AGATCTCGATCCCGCGAAATTAATACGACTCACTATAGGGAGACCACAACGGTTTCCCTCTAGAAATAAT
TTTGTTTAACTTTAAGAAGGAGATATACATATGTCGTACTACCATCACCATCACCATCACCTCGAATCAA
CAAGTTTGTACAAAAAAGCAGGCTTCATGTTCTTGCTGCCTCTTCCGGCTGCGGGGCGAGTAGTCGTCCG
ACGTCTGGCCGTGAGACGTTTCGGGAGCCGGAGTCTCTCCACCGCAGACATGACGAAGGGCCTTGTTTTA
GGAATCTATTCCAAAGAAAAAGAAGATGATGTGCCACAGTTCACAAGTGCAGGAGAGAATTTTGATAAAT
TGTTAGCTGGAAAGCTGAGAGAGACTTTGAACATATCTGGACCACCTCTGAAGGCAGGGAAGACTCGAAC
CTTTTATGGTCTGCATCAGGACTTCCCCAGCGTGGTGCTAGTTGGCCTCGGCAAAAAGGCAGCTGGAATC
GACGAACAGGAAAACTGGCATGAAGGCAAAGAAAACATCAGAGCTGCTGTTGCAGCGGGGTGCAGGCAGA
TTCAAGACCTGGAGCTCTCGTCTGTGGAGGTGGATCCCTGTGGAGACGCTCAGGCTGCTGCGGAGGGAGC
GGTGCTTGGTCTCTATGAATACGATGACCTAAAGCAAAAAAAGAAGATGGCTGTGTCGGCAAAGCTCTAT
GGAAGTGGGGATCAGGAGGCCTGGCAGAAAGGAGTCCTGTTTGCTTCTGGGCAGAACTTGGCACGCCAAT
TGATGGAGACGCCAGCCAATGAGATGACGCCAACCAGATTTGCTGAAATTATTGAGAAGAATCTCAAAAG
TGCTAGTAGTAAAACCGAGGTCCATATCAGACCCAAGTCTTGGATTGAGGAACAGGCAATGGGATCATTC
CTCAGTGTGGCCAAAGGATCTGACGAGCCCCCAGTCTTCTTGGAAATTCACTACAAAGGCAGCCCCAATG
CAAACGAACCACCCCTGGTGTTTGTTGGGAAAGGAATTACCTTTGACAGTGGTGGTATCTCCATCAAGGC
TTCTGCAAATATGGACCTCATGAGGGCTGACATGGGAGGAGCTGCAACTATATGCTCAGCCATCGTGTCT
GCTGCAAAGCTTAATTTGCCCATTAATATTATAGGTCTGGCCCCTCTTTGTGAAAATATGCCCAGCGGCA
AGGCCAACAAGCCGGGGGATGTTGTTAGAGCCAAAAACGGGAAGACCATCCAGGTTGATAACACTGATGC
TGAGGGGAGGCTCATACTGGCTGATGCGCTCTGTTACGCACACACGTTTAACCCGAAGGTCATCCTCAAT
GCCGCCACCTTAACAGGTGCCATGGATGTAGCTTTGGGATCAGGTGCCACTGGGGTCTTTACCAATTCAT
CCTGGCTCTGGAACAAACTCTTCGAGGCCAGCATTGAAACAGGGGACCGTGTCTGGAGGATGCCTCTCTT
CGAACATTATACAAGACAGGTTGTAGATTGCCAGCTTGCTGATGTTAACAACATTGGAAAATACAGATCT
GCAGGAGCATGTACAGCTGCAGCATTCCTGAAAGAATTCGTAACTCATCCTAAGTGGGCACATTTAGACA
TAGCAGGCGTGATGACCAACAAAGATGAAGTTCCCTATCTACGGAAAGGCATGACTGGGAGGCCCACAAG
GACTCTCATTGAGTTCTTACTTCGTTTCAGTCAAGACAATGCTTAGTACCCAGCTTTCTTGTACAAAGTG
GTTGATTCGAGGCTGCTAACAAAGCCCGAAAGGAAGCTGAGTTGGCTGCTGCCACCGCTGAGCAATAACT
AGCATAACCCCTTGGGGCCTCTAAACGGGTCTTGAGGGGTTTTTTGCTGAAAGGAGGAACTATATCCGGA
TATCCACAGGACGGGTGTGGTCGCCATGATCGCGTAGTCGATAGTGGCTCCAAGTAGCGAAGCGAGCAGG
ACTGGGCGGCGGCCAAAGCGGTCGGACAGTGCTCCGAGAACGGGTGCGCATAGAAATTGCATCAACGCAT
ATAGCGCTAGCAGCACGCCATAGTGACTGGCGATGCTGTCGGAATGGACGATATCCCGCAAGAGGCCCGG
CAGTACCGGCATAACCAAGCCTATGCCTACAGCATCCAGGGTGACGGTGCCGAGGATGACGATGAGCGCA
TTGTTAGATTTCATACACGGTGCCTGACTGCGTTAGCAATTTAACTGTGATAAACTACCGCATTAAAGCT
TATCGATGATAAGCTGTCAAACATGAGAATTCTTGAAGACGAAAGGGCCTCGTGATACGCCTATTTTTAT
AGGTTAATGTCATGATAATAATGGTTTCTTAGACGTCAGGTGGCACTTTTCGGGGAAATGTGCGCGGAAC
CCCTATTTGTTTATTTTTCTAAATACATTCAAATATGTATCCGCTCATGAGACAATAACCCTGATAAATG
CTTCAATAATATTGAAAAAGGAAGAGTATGAGTATTCAACATTTCCGTGTCGCCCTTATTCCCTTTTTTG
CGGCATTTTGCCTTCCTGTTTTTGCTCACCCAGAAACGCTGGTGAAAGTAAAAGATGCTGAAGATCAGTT
GGGTGCACGAGTGGGTTACATCGAACTGGATCTCAACAGCGGTAAGATCCTTGAGAGTTTTCGCCCCGAA
GAACGTTTTCCAATGATGAGCACTTTTAAAGTTCTGCTATGTGGCGCGGTATTATCCCGTGTTGACGCCG
GGCAAGAGCAACTCGGTCGCCGCATACACTATTCTCAGAATGACTTGGTTGAGTACTCACCAGTCACAGA
AAAGCATCTTACGGATGGCATGACAGTAAGAGAATTATGCAGTGCTGCCATAACCATGAGTGATAACACT
GCGGCCAACTTACTTCTGACAACGATCGGAGGACCGAAGGAGCTAACCGCTTTTTTGCACAACATGGGGG
ATCATGTAACTCGCCTTGATCGTTGGGAACCGGAGCTGAATGAAGCCATACCAAACGACGAGCGTGACAC
CACGATGCCTGCAGCAATGGCAACAACGTTGCGCAAACTATTAACTGGCGAACTACTTACTCTAGCTTCC
CGGCAACAATTAATAGACTGGATGGAGGCGGATAAAGTTGCAGGACCACTTCTGCGCTCGGCCCTTCCGG
CTGGCTGGTTTATTGCTGATAAATCTGGAGCCGGTGAGCGTGGGTCTCGCGGTATCATTGCAGCACTGGG
GCCAGATGGTAAGCCCTCCCGTATCGTAGTTATCTACACGACGGGGAGTCAGGCAACTATGGATGAACGA
AATAGACAGATCGCTGAGATAGGTGCCTCACTGATTAAGCATTGGTAACTGTCAGACCAAGTTTACTCAT
ATATACTTTAGATTGATTTAAAACTTCATTTTTAATTTAAAAGGATCTAGGTGAAGATCCTTTTTGATAA
TCTCATGACCAAAATCCCTTAACGTGAGTTTTCGTTCCACTGAGCGTCAGACCCCGTAGAAAAGATCAAA
GGATCTTCTTGAGATCCTTTTTTTCTGCGCGTAATCTGCTGCTTGCAAACAAAAAAACCACCGCTACCAG
CGGTGGTTTGTTTGCCGGATCAAGAGCTACCAACTCTTTTTCCGAAGGTAACTGGCTTCAGCAGAGCGCA
GATACCAAATACTGTCCTTCTAGTGTAGCCGTAGTTAGGCCACCACTTCAAGAACTCTGTAGCACCGCCT
ACATACCTCGCTCTGCTAATCCTGTTACCAGTGGCTGCTGCCAGTGGCGATAAGTCGTGTCTTACCGGGT
TGGACTCAAGACGATAGTTACCGGATAAGGCGCAGCGGTCGGGCTGAACGGGGGGTTCGTGCACACAGCC
CAGCTTGGAGCGAACGACCTACACCGAACTGAGATACCTACAGCGTGAGCTATGAGAAAGCGCCACGCTT
CCCGAAGGGAGAAAGGCGGACAGGTATCCGGTAAGCGGCAGGGTCGGAACAGGAGAGCGCACGAGGGAGC
TTCCAGGGGGAAACGCCTGGTATCTTTATAGTCCTGTCGGGTTTCGCCACCTCTGACTTGAGCGTCGATT
TTTGTGATGCTCGTCAGGGGGGCGGAGCCTATGGAAAAACGCCAGCAACGCGGCCTTTTTACGGTTCCTG
GCCTTTTGCTGGCCTTTTGCTCACATGTTCTTTCCTGCGTTATCCCCTGATTCTGTGGATAACCGTATTA
CCGCCTTTGAGTGAGCTGATACCGCTCGCCGCAGCCGAACGACCGAGCGCAGCGAGTCAGTGAGCGAGGA
AGCGGAAGAGCGCCTGATGCGGTATTTTCTCCTTACGCATCTGTGCGGTATTTCACACCGCAATGGTGCA
CTCTCAGTACAATCTGCTCTGATGCCGCATAGTTAAGCCAGTATACACTCCGCTATCGCTACGTGACTGG
GTCATGGCTGCGCCCCGACACCCGCCAACACCCGCTGACGCGCCCTGACGGGCTTGTCTGCTCCCGGCAT
CCGCTTACAGACAAGCTGTGACCGTCTCCGGGAGCTGCATGTGTCAGAGGTTTTCACCGTCATCACCGAA
ACGCGCGAGGCAGCTGCGGTAAAGCTCATCAGCGTGGTCGTGAAGCGATTCACAGATGTCTGCCTGTTCA
TCCGCGTCCAGCTCGTTGAGTTTCTCCAGAAGCGTTAATGTCTGGCTTCTGATAAAGCGGGCCATGTTAA
GGGCGGTTTTTTCCTGTTTGGTCACTGATGCCTCCGTGTAAGGGGGATTTCTGTTCATGGGGGTAATGAT
ACCGATGAAACGAGAGAGGATGCTCACGATACGGGTTACTGATGATGAACATGCCCGGTTACTGGAACGT
TGTGAGGGTAAACAACTGGCGGTATGGATGCGGCGGGACCAGAGAAAAATCACTCAGGGTCAATGCCAGC
GCTTCGTTAATACAGATGTAGGTGTTCCACAGGGTAGCCAGCAGCATCCTGCGATGCAGATCCGGAACAT
AATGGTGCAGGGCGCTGACTTCCGCGTTTCCAGACTTTACGAAACACGGAAACCGAAGACCATTCATGTT
GTTGCTCAGGTCGCAGACGTTTTGCAGCAGCAGTCGCTTCACGTTCGCTCGCGTATCGGTGATTCATTCT
GCTAACCAGTAAGGCAACCCCGCCAGCCTAGCCGGGTCCTCAACGACAGGAGCACGATCATGCGCACCCG
TGGCCAGGACCCAACGCTGCCCGAGATGCGCCGCGTGCGGCTGCTGGAGATGGCGGACGCGATGGATATG
TTCTGCCAAGGGTTGGTTTGCGCATTCACAGTTCTCCGCAAGAATTGATTGGCTCCAATTCTTGGAGTGG
TGAATCCGTTAGCGAGGTGCCGCCGGCTTCCATTCAGGTCGAGGTGGCCCGGCTCCATGCACCGCGACGC
AACGCGGGGAGGCAGACAAGGTATAGGGCGGCGCCTACAATCCATGCCAACCCGTTCCATGTGCTCGCCG
AGGCGGCATAAATCGCCGTGACGATCAGCGGTCCAATGATCGAAGTTAGGCTGGTAAGAGCCGCGAGCGA
TCCTTGAAGCTGTCCCTGATGGTCGTCATCTACCTGCCTGGACAGCATGGCCTGCAACGCGGGCATCCCG
ATGCCGCCGGAAGCGAGAAGAATCATAATGGGGAAGGCCATCCAGCCTCGCGTCGCGAACGCCAGCAAGA
CGTAGCCCAGCGCGTCGGCCGCCATGCCGGCGATAATGGCCTGCTTCTCGCCGAAACGTTTGGTGGCGGG
ACCAGTGACGAAGGCTTGAGCGAGGGCGTGCAAGATTCCGAATACCGCAAGCGACAGGCCGATCATCGTC
GCGCTCCAGCGAAAGCGGTCCTCGCCGAAAATGACCCAGAGCGCTGCCGGCACCTGTCCTACGAGTTGCA
TGATAAAGAAGACAGTCATAAGTGCGGCGACGATAGTCATGCCCCGCGCCCACCGGAAGGAGCTGACTGG
GTTGAAGGCTCTCAAGGGCATCGGTCGATCGACGCTCTCCCTTATGCGACTCCTGCATTAGGAAGCAGCC
CAGTAGTAGGTTGAGGCCGTTGAGCACCGCCGCCGCAAGGAATGGTGCATGCAAGGAGATGGCGCCCAAC
AGTCCCCCGGCCACGGGGCCTGCCACCATACCCACGCCGAAACAAGCGCTCATGAGCCCGAAGTGGCGAG
CCCGATCTTCCCCATCGGTGATGTCGGCGATATAGGCGCCAGCAACCGCACCTGTGGCGCCGGTGATGCC
GGCCACGATGCGTCCGGCGTAGAGGATCG
Features (pLannotate 1.2.2; 17 found; start..end, strand, type, name):
     21..39      +  promoter       T7 promoter: promoter for bacteriophage T7 RNA polymerase
     71..93      +  RBS            RBS: efficient ribosome binding site from bacteriophage T7 gene 10 (Olins and Rangwala, 1989)
    111..131     +  CDS            8xHis (fragment): 8xHis affinity tag
    140..164     +  protein_bind   attB1: mutant version of attB; recombination site for the Gateway® BP reaction BP Clonase™
    167..1723    +  CDS            LAP3: AMPL_HUMAN - Also known as LAPEP, PEPS From Homo sapiens (Human).
   1728..1752    -  protein_bind   attB2: mutant version of attB; recombination site for the Gateway® BP reaction BP Clonase™
   1762..1811    +  CDS            SET1 (fragment): solubility-enhancement tag derived from T7 phage gene 10B
   1819..1866    +  terminator     T7 terminator: transcription terminator for bacteriophage T7 RNA polymerase
   1892..2184    -  CDS            TcR (fragment): tetracycline efflux protein; tet; confers resistance to tetracycline
   2232..2260    -  promoter       tet promoter: E. coli promoter for tetracycline efflux protein gene
   2373..2477    +  promoter       AmpR promoter: bla
   2478..3338    +  CDS            AmpR: β-lactamase; bla; confers resistance to ampicillin, carbenicillin, and related antibiotics
   3509..4097    +  rep_origin     ori: high-copy-number ColE1/pMB1/pBR322/pUC origin of replication
   4283..4422    -  misc_feature   bom: basis of mobility region from pBR322
   4524..4715    -  CDS            rop: Rop protein, which maintains plasmids at low copy number; rop
   4732..5112    +  CDS            YPB1_ECOLX: Protein predicted: Swiss-Prot protein existence level 4. From Escherichia coli.
   5354..6258    -  CDS            TcR (fragment): tetracycline efflux protein; tet; confers resistance to tetracycline
