[The description below was written by a language model from this plasmid's Addgene catalogue record and pLannotate feature annotations shown in this document.]
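Description:
pDEST17-LAP3 is a bacterial expression plasmid for producing human LAP3 (leucine aminopeptidase 3, also known as LAPEP or PEPS) as a histidine-tagged recombinant protein in E. coli for purification. It is built on the Gateway destination vector pDEST17. The LAP3 coding sequence was introduced by Gateway recombination, so in the finished expression clone it is flanked by attB1 and attB2 sites. The plasmid is about 6.3 kb and carries a ColE1/pMB1-type origin with the pBR322-derived bom region and the rop gene. The catalogue entry lists it as high copy, although Rop normally moderates copy number. Selection is by ampicillin through the β-lactamase gene under its own promoter. Two fragments of the tetracycline resistance gene and the tet promoter are also annotated, but these appear to be non-functional remnants of the pBR322 lineage rather than a usable marker.

Expression is driven by the bacteriophage T7 promoter, followed by the efficient ribosome binding site from T7 gene 10 and an N-terminal polyhistidine tag supplied by the backbone. The catalogue records this tag as 6xHis, and the annotation software matched it as a partial 8xHis. Translation runs from the tag through the attB1-encoded linker into LAP3, and transcription ends at the T7 terminator downstream of attB2. A short fragment annotated as a T7 gene 10B-derived solubility tag lies between attB2 and the terminator and is probably residual vector sequence rather than part of the fusion. Because transcription depends on T7 RNA polymerase, protein production requires a host strain that supplies that enzyme, and the His tag allows purification by metal-affinity chromatography. The construct was deposited with a study of human macrodomain proteins and ADP-ribose hydrolase activities, but the record does not state the specific role of LAP3 in that work.
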