Addgene plasmid #217661: pDEST17-LAP3
Purpose: For protein purification from Ecoli
Depositing lab: Karla Feijs. Depositing organization: Universitaetsklinikum Aachen. Publication: Family-wide analysis of human macrodomains reveals novel activities and identifies PARG as most efficient ADPr-RNA hydrolase. Weixler L, Zaja R, Ikenga NJ, Siefert J, Mohan G, Aydin G, Wijngaarden S, Filippov DV, Luscher B, Feijs-Zaja KLH. Commun Biol. 2025 Mar 18;8(1):453. doi: 10.1038/s42003-025-07901-7. PubMed 40102620.
Backbone
  Vector backbone: pDEST17
  Vector type: Bacterial Expression
Growth in bacteria
  Bacterial resistance: Ampicillin, 100 μg/mL
  Growth temperature: 37°C
  Growth strain: DH5alpha
  Copy number: High Copy
Gene/Insert
  Gene/Insert name: LAP3
  Species: H. sapiens (human)
  Entrez Gene: LAP3 (a.k.a. HEL-S-106, LAP, LAPEP, PEPS)
  Tag / fusion protein: 6xHis (N terminal on backbone)
  Cloning method: Gateway Cloning
  Sequencing primers: 5′ T7fw
Terms and licenses: Academic/Nonprofit Terms; Industry Terms: Not Available to Industry
Depositor comments: Please visit https://doi.org/10.21203/rs.3.rs-4644671/v1 for ResearchSquare preprint.
How to cite: pDEST17-LAP3 was a gift from Karla Feijs (Addgene plasmid # 217661 ; http://n2t.net/addgene:217661 ; RRID:Addgene_217661)
